>Addgene plasmid #82983 | pDONR223_HLA-DRA_WT_V5 | addgene full sequence | sequence record 162807 | Addgene NGS result
GCCTGACTGTGGGTCTGGTGGGCATCATTATTGGGACCATCTTCATCATCAAGGGATTGCGCAAAAGCAA
TGCAGCAGAACGCAGGGGGCCTCTGTGCCCAACTTTCTTGTACAAAGTTGGCATTATAAGAAAGCATTGC
TTATCAATTTGTTGCAACGAACAGGTCACTATCAGTCAAAATAAAATCATTATTTGCCATCCAGCTGATA
TCCCCTATAGTGAGTCGTATTACATGGTCATAGCTGTTTCCTGGCAGCTCTGGCCCGTGTCTCAAAATCT
CTGATGTTACATTGCACAAGATAAAAATATATCATCATGCCTCCTCTAGACCAGCCAGGACAGAAATGCC
TCGACTTCGCTGCTACCCAAGGTTGCCGGGTGACGCACACCGTGGAAACGGATGAAGGCACGAACCCAGT
GGACATAAGCCTGTTCGGTTCGTAAGCTGTAATGCAAGTAGCGTATGCGCTCACGCAACTGGTCCAGAAC
CTTGACCGAACGCAGCGGTGGTAACGGCGCAGTGGCGGTTTTCATGGCTTGTTATGACTGTTTTTTTGGG
GTACAGTCTATGCCTCGGGCATCCAAGCAGCAAGCGCGTTACGCCGTGGGTCGATGTTTGATGTTATGGA
GCAGCAACGATGTTACGCAGCAGGGCAGTCGCCCTAAAACAAAGTTAAACATTATGAGGGAAGCGGTGAT
CGCCGAAGTATCGACTCAACTATCAGAGGTAGTTGGCGTCATCGAGCGCCATCTCGAACCGACGTTGCTG
GCCGTACATTTGTACGGCTCCGCAGTGGATGGCGGCCTGAAGCCACACAGTGATATTGATTTGCTGGTTA
CGGTGACCGTAAGGCTTGATGAAACAACGCGGCGAGCTTTGATCAACGACCTTTTGGAAACTTCGGCTTC
CCCTGGAGAGAGCGAGATTCTCCGCGCTGTAGAAGTCACCATTGTTGTGCACGACGACATCATTCCGTGG
CGTTATCCAGCTAAGCGCGAACTGCAATTTGGAGAATGGCAGCGCAATGACATTCTTGCAGGTATCTTCG
AGCCAGCCACGATCGACATTGATCTGGCTATCTTGCTGACAAAAGCAAGAGAACATAGCGTTGCCTTGGT
AGGTCCAGCGGCGGAGGAACTCTTTGATCCGGTTCCTGAACAGGATCTATTTGAGGCGCTAAATGAAACC
TTAACGCTATGGAACTCGCCGCCCGACTGGGCTGGCGATGAGCGAAATGTAGTGCTTACGTTGTCCCGCA
TTTGGTACAGCGCAGTAACCGGCAAAATCGCGCCGAAGGATGTCGCTGCCGACTGGGCAATGGAGCGCCT
GCCGGCCCAGTATCAGCCCGTCATACTTGAAGCTAGACAGGCTTATCTTGGACAAGAAGAAGATCGCTTG
GCCTCGCGCGCAGATCAGTTGGAAGAATTTGTCCACTACGTGAAAGGCGAGATCACCAAGGTAGTCGGCA
AATAACCCTCGAGCCACCCATGACCAAAATCCCTTAACGTGAGTTACGCGTCGTTCCACTGAGCGTCAGA
CCCCGTAGAAAAGATCAAAGGATCTTCTTGAGATCCTTTTTTTCTGCGCGTAATCTGCTGCTTGCAAACA
AAAAAACCACCGCTACCAGCGGTGGTTTGTTTGCCGGATCAAGAGCTACCAACTCTTTTTCCGAAGGTAA
CTGGCTTCAGCAGAGCGCAGATACCAAATACTGTTCTTCTAGTGTAGCCGTAGTTAGGCCACCACTTCAA
GAACTCTGTAGCACCGCCTACATACCTCGCTCTGCTAATCCTGTTACCAGTGGCTGCTGCCAGTGGCGAT
AAGTCGTGTCTTACCGGGTTGGACTCAAGACGATAGTTACCGGATAAGGCGCAGCGGTCGGGCTGAACGG
GGGGTTCGTGCACACAGCCCAGCTTGGAGCGAACGACCTACACCGAACTGAGATACCTACAGCGTGAGCT
ATGAGAAAGCGCCACGCTTCCCGAAGGGAGAAAGGCGGACAGGTATCCGGTAAGCGGCAGGGTCGGAACA
GGAGAGCGCACGAGGGAGCTTCCAGGGGGAAACGCCTGGTATCTTTATAGTCCTGTCGGGTTTCGCCACC
TCTGACTTGAGCGTCGATTTTTGTGATGCTCGTCAGGGGGGCGGAGCCTATGGAAAAACGCCAGCAACGC
GGCCTTTTTACGGTTCCTGGCCTTTTGCTGGCCTTTTGCTCACATGTTCTTTCCTGCGTTATCCCCTGAT
TCTGTGGATAACCGTATTACCGCCTTTGAGTGAGCTGATACCGCTCGCCGCAGCCGAACGACCGAGCGCA
GCGAGTCAGTGAGCGAGGAAGCGGAAGAGCGCCCAATACGCAAACCGCCTCTCCCCGCGCGTTGGCCGAT
TCATTAATGCAGCTGGCACGACAGGTTTCCCGACTGGAAAGCGGGCAGTGAGCGCAACGCAATTAATACG
CGTACCGCTAGCCAGGAAGAGTTTGTAGAAACGCAAAAAGGCCATCCGTCAGGATGGCCTTCTGCTTAGT
TTGATGCCTGGCAGTTTATGGCGGGCGTCCTGCCCGCCACCCTCCGGGCCGTTGCTTCACAACGTTCAAA
TCCGCTCCCGGCGGATTTGTCCTACTCAGGAGAGCGTTCACCGACAAACAACAGATAAAACGAAAGGCCC
AGTCTTCCGACTGAGCCTTTCGTTTTATTTGATGCCTGGCAGTTCCCTACTCTCGCGTTAACGCTAGCAT
GGATGTTTTCCCAGTCACGACGTTGTAAAACGACGGCCAGTCTTAAGCTCGGGCCCCAAATAATGATTTT
ATTTTGACTGATAGTGACCTGTTCGTTGCAACAAATTGATGAGCAATGCTTTTTTATAATGCCAACTTTG
TACAAAAAAGTTGGCATGGCCATAAGTGGAGTCCCTGTGCTAGGATTTTTCATCATAGCTGTGCTGATGA
GCGCTCAGGAATCATGGGCTATC
[537 nt withheld, positions 2964-3500]
GATGCTCCAAGCCCTCTCCCAGAGACTACAGAGAACGTGGTGTGTGCCCTGG
Features (pLannotate 1.2.2; 12 found; start..end, strand, type, name):
     98..196     -  protein_bind   attL2: mutant version of attL; recombination site for the Gateway® LR reaction LR Clonase™
    214..232     -  promoter       T7 promoter: promoter for bacteriophage T7 RNA polymerase
    422..445     +  promoter       Pc promoter (fragment): intI1 (promoter lies within the coding sequence); class 1 integron promoter
    621..677     +  CDS            GmR (fragment): gentamycin acetyltransferase; aacC1; confers resistance to gentamycin
    684..1475    +  CDS            SmR: aminoglycoside adenylyltransferase (Murphy, 1985); aadA; confers resistance to spectinomycin and streptomycin
   1568..2156    +  rep_origin     ori: high-copy-number ColE1/pMB1/pBR322/pUC origin of replication
   2339..2431    +  CDS            lacI (fragment): lac repressor; lacI; The lac repressor binds to the lac operator to inhibit transcription in E. coli. This inhibition can be relieved by adding lactose or isopropyl-β-D-thiogalactopyranoside (IPTG).
   2486..2513    -  terminator     rrnB T2 terminator: transcription terminator T2 from the E. coli rrnB gene
   2645..2688    +  terminator     rrnB T1 terminator: Escherichia coli rrnB; transcription terminator T1 from the E. coli rrnB gene
   2735..2771    -  CDS            lacZα (fragment): LacZα fragment of β-galactosidase; lacZ fragment
   2788..2883    +  protein_bind   attL3: mutant version of attL; recombination site for the Gateway® LR reaction LR Clonase™
   2886..95      +  CDS            HLA-DRA (across the origin) (sequence partly withheld): DRA_HUMAN - Also known as HLA-DRA1. Experimental evidence at protein level: Swiss-Prot protein existence level 1. An alpha chain of antigen-presenting major histocompatibility complex class II (MHCII) molecule. In complex with the beta chain HLA- DRB, displays antigenic peptides on professional antigen presenting cells (APCs) for recognition by alpha-beta T cell receptor (TCR) on HLA-DR-restricted CD4-positive T cells. This guides antigen-specific T- helper effector functions, both antibody-mediated immune response and macrophage activation, to ultimately eliminate the infectious agents and tr
