[The description below was written by a language model from this plasmid's Addgene catalogue record and pLannotate feature annotations shown in this document.]
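Description:
pDONR223_HLA-DRA_WT_V5 is a Gateway entry clone built in the Invitrogen pDONR223 backbone and carrying the wild-type human HLA-DRA open reading frame, which encodes the alpha chain of the MHC class II HLA-DR antigen-presenting molecule. The 3,552-nt plasmid is maintained in E. coli from a high-copy ColE1/pUC-type origin. It is selected with spectinomycin through the aadA (SmR) aminoglycoside adenylyltransferase gene. This gene sits downstream of a fragment of the class 1 integron Pc promoter and a short remnant of a gentamicin resistance gene. Small lacI and lacZα fragments are annotated as backbone leftovers, and rrnB T1 and T2 terminators lie upstream of the cloning region, where they help insulate the insert from read-through transcription.

The HLA-DRA coding sequence spans the numbering origin of the circular record and is flanked by two attL recombination sites. The automated annotation labels the upstream site attL3 and the downstream one attL2. These sites allow the ORF to be moved by an LR Clonase reaction into any compatible destination vector. No promoter drives the insert in this plasmid. A T7 promoter lies just outside the downstream attL site and points back toward the insert, so it is not positioned to express the ORF in the sense direction.

The clone is in the "open" configuration, with no stop codon directly after the ORF. This permits in-frame C-terminal fusion to a tag supplied by the destination vector. The "V5" in the name probably refers to such a tag, although no V5 element is annotated in this entry clone. As part of the Target Accelerator Plasmid Collection, the construct serves as an overexpression control in gene expression analyses.
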