Addgene plasmid #82983: pDONR223_HLA-DRA_WT_V5
Purpose: Gateway Donor vector containing HLA-DRA, used as an over expression control for gene expression analysis. Part of the Target Accelerator Plasmid Collection.
Depositing lab: Jesse Boehm & Matthew Meyerson & David Root. Depositing organization: Broad Institute. Publication: High-throughput Phenotyping of Lung Cancer Somatic Mutations. Berger AH, Brooks AN, Wu X, Shrestha Y, Chouinard C, Piccioni F, Bagul M, Kamburov A, Imielinski M, Hogstrom L, Zhu C, Yang X, Pantel S, Sakai R, Watson J, Kaplan N, Campbell JD, Singh S, Root DE, Narayan R, Natoli T, Lahr DL, Tirosh I, Tamayo P, Getz G, Wong B, Doench J, Subramanian A, Golub TR, Meyerson M, Boehm JS. Cancer Cell. 2016 Aug 8;30(2):214-28. doi: 10.1016/j.ccell.2016.06.022. Epub 2016 Jul 28. PubMed 27478040.
Backbone
  Vector backbone: pDONR223
  Backbone manufacturer: Invitrogen
  Vector type: Gateway Entry vector
Growth in bacteria
  Bacterial resistance: Spectinomycin, 50 μg/mL
  Growth temperature: 37°C
  Growth strain: DH5alpha
  Copy number: High Copy
Gene/Insert
  Gene/Insert name: HLA-DRA (alt name: NM_019111)
  Species: H. sapiens (human)
  Entrez Gene: HLA-DRA (a.k.a. HLA-DRA1)
  Promoter: None
  Cloning method: Gateway Cloning
  Sequencing primers: 5′ M13pUC-fwd; 3′ M13-Rev
Terms and licenses: Academic/Nonprofit Terms; Industry Terms: Not Available to Industry
Depositor comments: Open state: NO stop codon immediately follows insert
How to cite: pDONR223_HLA-DRA_WT_V5 was a gift from Jesse Boehm & Matthew Meyerson & David Root (Addgene plasmid # 82983 ; http://n2t.net/addgene:82983 ; RRID:Addgene_82983)
