>Addgene plasmid #82983 | pDONR223_HLA-DRA_WT_V5 | depositor partial sequence | sequence record 157709 | Insert sequence
ATGGCCATAAGTGGAGTCCCTGTGCTAGGATTTTTCATCATAGCTGTGCTGATGAGCGCTCAGGAATCAT
GGGCTATC
[537 nt withheld, positions 79-615]
GATGCTCCAAGCCCTCTCCCAGAGACTACAGAGAACGTGGTGTGTGCCCTGGGCCTGACTGTGGGTCTGG
TGGGCATCATTATTGGGACCATCTTCATCATCAAGGGATTGCGCAAAAGCAATGCAGCAGAACGCAGGGG
GCCTCTGTAA
